>Addgene plasmid #184145 | pLY171 | addgene full sequence | sequence record 376130 | Addgene NGS Result
GCGGAATATATCCCTAGGCCTAGTAGGACCAAAACGAAAAAAGGCCCCCCTTTCGGGAGGCCTCTTTTCT
GGAATTTGGTACCGAGCTCTAGTAAAAAAAAGGGCCCTTCTTCAGGGCCCTGCGGGCCCTTCTTCAGGGC
CCTAGCCTTGGGCCCTTCTTCAGGGCCCGCACCGACTCGGTGCCACTTTTTCAAGTTGATAACGGACTAG
CCTTATTTGAACTTGCTATTTCTAGCTCTCAAACGACCGAACTATATAATAACTTCTAGTTTTATTCGAA
AGTAACAAACCATTTTCTTGCGTAAACCTGTACGATCCTACAGGTCTCTAGTATATAAACGCAGAAAGGC
CCACCCGAAGGTGAGCCAGTGTGATTGACAGCTAGCTCAGTCCTAGGGATTGTGCTAGCTACTAGAGATT
AAAGAGGAGAAATACTAGATGAAAAACATAAATGCCGACGACACATACAGAATAATTAATAAAATTAAAG
CTTGTAGAAGCAATAATGATATTAATCAATGCTTATCTGATATGACTAAAATGGTACATTGTGAATATTA
TTTACTCGCGATCATTTATCCTCATTCTATGGTTAAATCTGATATTTCAATCCTAGATAATTACCCTAAA
AAATGGAGGCAATATTATGATGACGCTAATTTAATAAAATATGATCCTATAGTAGATTATTCTAACTCCA
ATCATTCACCAATTAATTGGAATATATTTGAAAACAATGCTGTAAATAAAAAATCTCCAAATGTAATTAA
AGAAGCGAAAACATCAGGTCTTATCACTGGGTTTAGTTTCCCTATTCATACGGCTAACAATGGCTTCGGA
ATGCTTAGTTTTGCACATTCAGAAAAAGACAACTATATAGATAGTTTATTTTTACATGCGTGTATGAACA
TACCATTAATTGTTCCTTCTCTAGTTGATAATTATCGAAAAATAAATATAGCAAATAATAAATCAAACAA
CGATTTAACCAAAAGAGAAAAAGAATGTTTAGCGTGGGCATGCGAAGGAAAAAGCTCTTGGGATATTTCA
AAAATATTAGGTTGCAGTGAGCGTACTGTCACTTTCCATTTAACCAATGCGCAAATGAAACTCAATACAA
CAAACCGCTGCCAAAGTATTTCTAAAGCAATTTTAACAGGAGCAATTGATTGCCCATACTTTAAAAATTA
ATAACACTGATAGTGCTAGTGTAGATCACTACTAGAGCTCGGTACCAAAGACGAACAATAAGACGCTGAA
AAGCGTCTTTTTTCGTTTTGGTCCCTCTAGTATTAATTTTGTCTTCATGCATGAAGACAACTAGGCTCTA
GAAGCGGCCGCGAATTAGATATCTGGCGAAAATGAGACGTTGATCGGCACGTAAGAGGTTCCAACTTTCA
CCATAATGAAATAAGATCACTACCGGGCGTATTTTTTGAGTTATCGAGATTTTCAGGAGCTAAGGAAGCT
AAAATGGAGAAAAAAATCACTGGATATACCACCGTTGATATATCCCAATGGCATCGTAAAGAACATTTTG
AGGCATTTCAGTCAGTTGCTCAATGTACCTATAACCAGACCGTTCAGCTGGATATTACGGCCTTTTTAAA
GACCGTAAAGAAAAATAAGCACAAGTTTTATCCGGCCTTTATTCACATTCTTGCCCGCCTGATGAATGCT
CATCCGGAATTTCGTATGGCAATGAAAGACGGTGAGCTGGTGATATGGGATAGTGTTCACCCTTGTTACA
CCGTTTTCCATGAGCAAACTGAAACGTTTTCATCGCTCTGGAGTGAATACCACGACGATTTCCGGCAGTT
TCTACACATATATTCGCAAGATGTGGCGTGTTACGGTGAAAACCTGGCCTATTTCCCTAAAGGGTTTATT
GAGAATATGTTTTTCGTCTCAGCCAATCCCTGGGTGAGTTTCACCAGTTTTGATTTAAACGTGGCCAATA
TGGACAACTTCTTCGCCCCCGTTTTCACCATGGGCAAATATTATACGCAAGGCGACAAGGTGCTGATGCC
GCTGGCGATTCAGGTTCATCATGCCGTTTGTGATGGCTTCCATGTCGGCAGAATGCTTAATGAATTACAA
CAGTACTGCGATGAGTGGCAGGGCGGGGCGTAATTTGATATCGAGCTCGCTTGGACTCCTGTTGATAGAT
CCAGTAATGACCTCAGAACTCCATCTGGATTTGTTCAGAACGCTCGGTTGCCGCCGGGCGTTTTTTATTG
GTGAGAATCCAAGCACTAGTAACAACTTATATCGTATGGGGCTGACTTCAGGTGCTACATTTGAAGAGAT
AAATTGCACTGAAATCTAGAAATATTTTATCTGATTAATAAGATGATCTTCTTGAGATCGTTTTGGTCTG
CGCGTAATCTCTTGCTCTGAAAACGAAAAAACCGCCTTGCAGGGCGGTTTTTCGAAGGTTCTCTGAGCTA
CCAACTCTTTGAACCGAGGTAACTGGCTTGGAGGAGCGCAGTCACCAAAACTTGTCCTTTCAGTTTAGCC
TTAACCGGCGCATGACTTCAAGACTAACTCCTCTAAATCAATTACCAGTGGCTGCTGCCAGTGGTGCTTT
TGCATGTCTTTCCGGGTTGGACTCAAGACGATAGTTACCGGATAAGGCGCAGCGGTCGGACTGAACGGGG
GGTTCGTGCATACAGTCCAGCTTGGAGCGAACTGCCTACCCGGAACTGAGTGTCAGGCGTGGAATGAGAC
AAACGCGGCCATAACAGCGGAATGACACCGGTAAACCGAAAGGCAGGAACAGGAGAGCGCACGAGGGAGC
CGCCAGGGGGAAACGCCTGGTATCTTTATAGTCCTGTCGGGTTTCGCCACCACTGATTTGAGCGTCAGAT
TTCGTGATGCTTGTCAGGGGGGCGGAGCCTATGGAAAAACGGCTTTGCCGCGGCCCTCTCACTTCCCTGT
TAAGTATCTTCCTGGCATCTTCCAGGAAATCTCCGCCCCGTTCGTAAGCCATTTCCGCTCGCCGCAGTCG
AACGACCGAGCGTAGCGAGTCAGTGAGCGAGGAA
Features (pLannotate 1.2.2; 13 found; start..end, strand, type, name):
    102..120     -  protein_bind   boxB: λ N peptide binding site consisting of an RNA hairpin within the N-utliization (nut) site of the λ bacteriophage transcript (Tan and Frankel, 1995) λN peptide
    124..142     -  protein_bind   boxB: λ N peptide binding site consisting of an RNA hairpin within the N-utliization (nut) site of the λ bacteriophage transcript (Tan and Frankel, 1995) λN peptide
    150..168     -  protein_bind   boxB: λ N peptide binding site consisting of an RNA hairpin within the N-utliization (nut) site of the λ bacteriophage transcript (Tan and Frankel, 1995) λN peptide
    169..244     -  misc_RNA       gRNA scaffold: guide RNA scaffold for the Streptococcus pyogenes CRISPR/Cas9 system
    340..367     -  terminator     T7Te terminator: phage T7 early transcription terminator
    375..397     +  promoter       J23119(SpeI) promoter (fragment): bacterial promoter (Registry of Standard Biological Parts BBa J23119) modified to end with an SpeI site
    439..1188    +  CDS            luxR: LUXR_ALIFS - Experimental evidence at protein level: Swiss-Prot protein existence level 1. Transcriptional activator of the bioluminescence operon. Binds to the OHHL autoinducer. From Aliivibrio fischeri (Vibrio fischeri).
   1326..1346    -  misc_feature   BioBrick prefix: BioBrick prefix for parts that do not start with "ATG"
   1371..1473    +  promoter       cat promoter: promoter of the E. coli cat gene encoding chloramphenicol acetyltransferase
   1474..2130    +  CDS            cat: CAT_ECOLX - Experimental evidence at protein level: Swiss-Prot protein existence level 1. This enzyme is an effector of chloramphenicol resistance in bacteria. From Escherichia coli. This protein is used as a marker in many commonly used cloning vectors, such as pACYC184.
   2154..2248    +  terminator     lambda t0 terminator: transcription terminator from phage lambda
   2362..2907    +  rep_origin     p15A ori: Plasmids containing the medium-copy-number p15A origin of replication can be propagated in E. coli cells that contain a second plasmid with the ColE1 origin.
   2995..6       +  rep_origin     RSF ori (fragment) (across the origin): Plasmids containing the RSF 1030 origin of replication can be propagated in E. coli cells that contain additional plasmids with compatible origins.
