[The description below was written by a language model from this plasmid's Addgene catalogue record and pLannotate feature annotations shown in this document.]
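Description:
pLY171 is a small (about 3.0 kb) bacterial synthetic-biology plasmid that expresses an engineered single guide RNA for CRISPR activation (CRISPRa). It is built on a p15A backbone derived from a dCas9 bacterial expression vector and is maintained in E. coli at low copy through the p15A origin. This origin is compatible with ColE1-type plasmids, so the construct can coexist with other components of a multi-plasmid system. Selection is by chloramphenicol, with the cat gene driven by its own promoter and followed by the lambda t0 terminator. The short fragment annotated as an RSF origin spanning the sequence junction is only a partial match and is unlikely to be functional.

The insert, sgRNA-LEA2-ex3, is a synthetic guide consisting of a targeting region fused to the Streptococcus pyogenes Cas9 gRNA scaffold, extended at its 3′ end with three copies of the boxB RNA hairpin. BoxB is the binding site for the phage lambda N peptide, so these aptamers would let the guide recruit a λN-fused protein, presumably a transcriptional activator, to a dCas9-bound locus. The record does not describe that partner protein. The catalogue lists Plux2 as the promoter, although the feature table does not annotate it. The plasmid also carries a divergently oriented luxR gene from Aliivibrio fischeri, apparently driven by a fragment of the constitutive J23119 promoter. LuxR binds an acyl-homoserine lactone autoinducer and activates lux-type promoters, which suggests that sgRNA expression is inducible. A T7Te terminator lies between the two units. The plasmid comes from work on reprogrammed tracrRNAs and RNA biosensing.
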