Addgene plasmid #184145: pLY171
Purpose: sgRNA with 3 RNA aptemers BoxB at the 3'-end for CRISPRa
Depositing lab: Baojun Wang. Depositing organization: University of Edinburgh. Publication: Reprogrammed tracrRNAs enable repurposing of RNAs as crRNAs and sequence-specific RNA biosensors. Liu Y, Pinto F, Wan X, Yang Z, Peng S, Li M, Cooper JM, Xie Z, French CE, Wang B. Nat Commun. 2022 Apr 11;13(1):1937. doi: 10.1038/s41467-022-29604-x. PubMed 35410423.
Backbone
  Vector backbone: p15AC
  Backbone manufacturer: p15A vector from pdCas9-bacteria (Plasmid #44249)
  Backbone size w/o insert (bp): 1725
  Total vector size (bp): 3044
  Vector type: Synthetic Biology
Growth in bacteria
  Bacterial resistance: Chloramphenicol, 25 μg/mL
  Growth temperature: 37°C
  Growth strain: DH5alpha
  Growth instructions: Culture in the Lennox’s Luria-Bertani (LB) medium (10 g/L peptone, 5 g/L yeast extract, 5 g/L NaCl)
  Copy number: Low Copy
Gene/Insert
  Gene/Insert name: sgRNA-LEA2-ex3
  Species: Synthetic
  Promoter: Plux2
  Cloning method: Restriction Enzyme; 5′ cloning site EcoRI (destroyed during cloning); 3′ cloning site SpeI (destroyed during cloning)
  Sequencing primers: 5′ AACGGTCTGGTTATAGGTACATTGAGCAAC; 3′ GTTCGTAAGCCATTTCCGCTCGCCGCAGTC
Terms and licenses: Academic/Nonprofit Terms; Industry Terms: Not Available to Industry
How to cite: pLY171 was a gift from Baojun Wang (Addgene plasmid # 184145 ; http://n2t.net/addgene:184145 ; RRID:Addgene_184145)
